Addgene plasmid #178076: pACEBac1-beta-actin
Purpose: Insect cell expression of beta-actin
Depositing lab: Tarun Kapoor. Depositing organization: Rockefeller University. Publication: Biochemical reconstitutions reveal principles of human gamma-TuRC assembly and function. Wieczorek M, Ti SC, Urnavicius L, Molloy KR, Aher A, Chait BT, Kapoor TM. J Cell Biol. 2021 Mar 1;220(3). pii: 211719. doi: 10.1083/jcb.202009146. PubMed 33496729.
Backbone
  Vector backbone: pACEBac1
  Backbone manufacturer: Geneva Biotech
  Total vector size (bp): 4022
  Vector type: Insect Expression
Growth in bacteria
  Bacterial resistance: Gentamicin, 10 μg/mL
  Growth temperature: 37°C
  Growth strain: DH5alpha
  Copy number: Unknown
Gene/Insert
  Gene/Insert name: beta-actin
  Species: H. sapiens (human)
  Insert size (bp): 1125
  Entrez Gene: ACTB (a.k.a. BKRNS, BNS, BRWS1, CSMH, DDS1, PS1TP5BP1, THC8)
Resource information
  A portion of this plasmid was derived from a plasmid made by: A plasmid encoding human β-actin was a kind gift from Dr. Gregory Alushin (The Rockefeller University, New York, NY)
Terms and licenses: Academic/Nonprofit Terms; Industry Terms: Not Available to Industry
How to cite: pACEBac1-beta-actin was a gift from Tarun Kapoor (Addgene plasmid # 178076 ; http://n2t.net/addgene:178076 ; RRID:Addgene_178076)
