[The description below was written by a language model from this plasmid's Addgene catalogue record and pLannotate feature annotations shown in this document.]
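Description:
pACEBac1-beta-actin is a 4,022 bp insect-cell expression plasmid built on the pACEBac1 backbone, an acceptor/transfer vector used for making recombinant baculoviruses. It is maintained in E. coli through a high-copy ColE1/pUC-type origin and selected with gentamicin, conferred by the aacC1 gentamicin acetyltransferase gene driven by a class 1 integron Pc promoter. The resistance marker and the expression cassette lie between the Tn7R and Tn7L mini-Tn7 ends. This arrangement allows Tn7 transposition of the whole segment into a baculoviral bacmid carried in a suitable E. coli host. A single loxP site upstream of the expression cassette permits Cre-mediated fusion with compatible donor plasmids, which is how multigene assemblies are built in this vector family.

The payload is the 1,125 bp human beta-actin (ACTB) coding sequence, placed downstream of the Autographa californica polyhedrin promoter, a very late, very strong baculoviral promoter, and followed by an SV40 polyadenylation signal. The automated annotation matches the insert to bovine ACTB, which reflects the extreme conservation of cytoplasmic actin, and the catalogue lists the insert as human. No affinity or epitope tag on the actin is annotated or described. The short "large T antigen" and "SET1" fragment hits near the terminator are probably incidental matches to backbone sequence around the SV40 terminator, not functional coding elements.

The stated purpose is expression of beta-actin in insect cells. The associated publication concerns biochemical reconstitution of the human gamma-tubulin ring complex, which suggests the recombinant actin was produced as a component for that work.
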