Features (pLannotate 1.2.2; 11 found; start..end, strand, type, name):
    190..778     +  rep_origin     ori: high-copy-number ColE1/pMB1/pBR322/pUC origin of replication
    913..1136    -  mobile_element Tn7R: mini-Tn7 element (right end of the Tn7 transposon) Tn7
   1203..1736    -  CDS            GmR: gentamycin acetyltransferase; aacC1; confers resistance to gentamycin
   1925..1953    -  promoter       Pc promoter: intI1 (promoter lies within the coding sequence); class 1 integron promoter
   2024..2057    +  protein_bind   loxP: Cre-mediated recombination occurs in the 8-bp core sequence (GCATACAT). Cre recombinase
   2134..2225    +  promoter       polyhedrin promoter: polh from Autographa californica; promoter for the baculovirus polyhedrin gene
   2290..3414    +  CDS            ACTB: ACTB_BOVIN - Experimental evidence at protein level: Swiss-Prot protein existence level 1. Actin is a highly conserved protein that polymerizes to produce filaments that form cross-linked networks in the cytoplasm of cells. Actin exists in both monomeric (G-actin) and polymeric (F-actin) forms, both forms playing key functions, such as cell motility and contraction. In addition to their role in the cytoplasmic cytoskeleton, G- and F-actin also localize in the nucleus, and regulate gene transcription and motility and repair of damaged DNA. From Bos taurus (Bovine).
   3496..3579    +  CDS            large T antigen (fragment): large T antigen from SV40 (simian virus 40)
   3602..3736    +  polyA_signal   SV40 poly(A) signal: SV40 polyadenylation signal
   3765..3814    +  CDS            SET1 (fragment): solubility-enhancement tag derived from T7 phage gene 10B
   3857..4022    -  mobile_element Tn7L: mini-Tn7 element (left end of the Tn7 transposon) Tn7
>Addgene plasmid #178076 | pACEBac1-beta-actin | addgene full sequence | sequence record 353413 | Addgene NGS Result
ACCGGTTGACTTGGGTCAACTGTCAGACCAAGTTTACTCATATATACTTTAGATTGATTTAAAACTTCAT
TTTTAATTTAAAAGGATCTAGGTGAAGATCCTTTTTGATAATCTCATGACCAAAATCCCTTAACGTGAGT
TTTCGTTCCACTGAGCGTCAGACCCCGTAGAAAAGATCAAAGGATCTTCTTGAGATCCTTTTTTTCTGCG
CGTAATCTGCTGCTTGCAAACAAAAAAACCACCGCTACCAGCGGTGGTTTGTTTGCCGGATCAAGAGCTA
CCAACTCTTTTTCCGAAGGTAACTGGCTTCAGCAGAGCGCAGATACCAAATACTGTTCTTCTAGTGTAGC
CGTAGTTAGGCCACCACTTCAAGAACTCTGTAGCACCGCCTACATACCTCGCTCTGCTAATCCTGTTACC
AGTGGCTGCTGCCAGTGGCGATAAGTCGTGTCTTACCGGGTTGGACTCAAGACGATAGTTACCGGATAAG
GCGCAGCGGTCGGGCTGAACGGGGGGTTCGTGCACACAGCCCAGCTTGGAGCGAACGACCTACACCGAAC
TGAGATACCTACAGCGTGAGCTATGAGAAAGCGCCACGCTTCCCGAAGGGAGAAAGGCGGACAGGTATCC
GGTAAGCGGCAGGGTCGGAACAGGAGAGCGCACGAGGGAGCTTCCAGGGGGAAACGCCTGGTATCTTTAT
AGTCCTGTCGGGTTTCGCCACCTCTGACTTGAGCGTCGATTTTTGTGATGCTCGTCAGGGGGGCGGAGCC
TATGGAAAAACGCCAGCAACGCGGCCTTTTTACGGTTCCTGGCCTTTTGCTGGCCTTTTGCTCACATGTT
CTTTCCTGCGTTATCCCCTGATTGACTTGGGTCGCTCTTCCTGTGGATGCGCAGATGCCCTGCGTAAGCG
GGTGTGGGCGGACAATAAAGTCTTAAACTGAACAAAATAGATCTAAACTATGACAATAAAGTCTTAAACT
AGACAGAATAGTTGTAAACTGAAATCAGTCCAGTTATGCTGTGAAAAAGCATACTGGACTTTTGTTATGG
CTAAAGCAAACTCTTCATTTTCTGAAGTGCAAATTGCCCGTCGTATTAAAGAGGGGCGTGGCCAAGGGCA
TGTAAAGACTATATTCGCGGCGTTGTGACAATTTACCGAACAACTCCGCGGCCGGGAAGCCGATCTCGGC
TTGAACGAATTGTTAGGTGGCGGTACTTGGGTCGATATCAAAGTGCATCACTTCTTCCCGTATGCCCAAC
TTTGTATAGAGAGCCACTGCGGGATCGTCACCGTAATCTGCTTGCACGTAGATCACATAAGCACCAAGCG
CGTTGGCCTCATGCTTGAGGAGATTGATGAGCGCGGTGGCAATGCCCTGCCTCCGGTGCTCGCCGGAGAC
TGCGAGATCATAGATATAGATCTCACTACGCGGCTGCTCAAACTTGGGCAGAACGTAAGCCGCGAGAGCG
CCAACAACCGCTTCTTGGTCGAAGGCAGCAAGCGCGATGAATGTCTTACTACGGAGCAAGTTCCCGAGGT
AATCGGAGTCCGGCTGATGTTGGGAGTAGGTGGCTACGTCTCCGAACTCACGACCGAAAAGATCAAGAGC
AGCCCGCATGGATTTGACTTGGTCAGGGCCGAGCCTACATGTGCGAATGATGCCCATACTTGAGCCACCT
AACTTTGTTTTAGGGCGACTGCCCTGCTGCGTAACATCGTTGCTGCTGCGTAACATCGTTGCTGCTCCAT
AACATCAAACATCGACCCACGGCGTAACGCGCTTGCTGCTTGGATGCCCGAGGCATAGACTGTACAAAAA
AACAGTCATAACAAGCCATGAAAACCGCCACTGCGCCGTTACCACCGCTGCGTTCGGTCAAGGTTCTGGA
CCAGTTGCGTGAGCGCATACGCTACTTGCATTACAGTTTACGAACCGAACAGGCTTATGTCAACTGGGTT
CGTGCCTTCATCCGTTTCCACGGTGTGCGTCACCCGGCAACCTTGGGCAGCAGCGAAGTCGCCATAACTT
CGTATAGCATACATTATACGAAGTTATCTGTAACTATAACGGTCCTAAGGTAGCGAGTTTAAACACTAGT
ATCGATTCGCGACCTACTCCGGAATATTAATAGATCATGGAGATAATTAAAATGATAACCATCTCGCAAA
TAAATAAGTATTTTACTGTTTTCGTAACAGTTTTGTAATAAAAAAACCTATAAATATTCCGGATTATTCA
TACCGTCCCACCATCGGGCGCGGATCCCGGTCCGAAGCGCGCGGAATTCATGGATGATGATATCGCCGCG
CTCGTCGTCGACAACGGCTCCGGCATGTGCAAGGCCGGCTTCGCGGGCGACGATGCCCCCCGGGCCGTCT
TCCCCTCCATCGTGGGGCGCCCCAGGCACCAGGGCGTGATGGTGGGCATGGGTCAGAAGGATTCCTATGT
GGGCGACGAGGCCCAGAGCAAGAGAGGCATCCTCACCCTGAAGTACCCCATCGAGCACGGCATCGTCACC
AACTGGGACGACATGGAGAAAATCTGGCACCACACCTTCTACAATGAGCTGCGTGTGGCTCCCGAGGAGC
ACCCCGTGCTGCTGACCGAGGCCCCCCTGAACCCCAAGGCCAACCGCGAGAAGATGACCCAGATCATGTT
TGAGACCTTCAACACCCCAGCCATGTACGTTGCTATCCAGGCTGTGCTATCCCTGTACGCCTCTGGCCGT
ACCACTGGCATCGTGATGGACTCCGGTGACGGGGTCACCCACACTGTGCCCATCTACGAGGGGTATGCCC
TCCCCCATGCCATCCTGCGTCTGGACCTGGCTGGCCGGGACCTGACTGACTACCTCATGAAGATCCTCAC
CGAGCGCGGCTACAGCTTCACCACCACGGCCGAGCGGGAAATCGTGCGTGACATTAAGGAGAAGCTGTGC
TACGTCGCCCTGGACTTCGAGCAAGAGATGGCCACGGCTGCTTCCAGCTCCTCCCTGGAGAAGAGCTACG
AGCTGCCTGACGGCCAGGTCATCACCATTGGCAATGAGCGGTTCCGCTGCCCTGAGGCACTCTTCCAGCC
TTCCTTCCTGGGCATGGAGTCCTGTGGCATCCACGAAACTACCTTCAACTCCATCATGAAGTGTGACGTG
GACATCCGCAAAGACCTGTACGCCAACACAGTGCTGTCTGGCGGCACCACCATGTACCCTGGCATTGCCG
ACAGGATGCAAAAGGAGATCACTGCCCTGGCACCCAGCACAATGAAGATCAAGATCATTGCTCCTCCTGA
GCGCAAGTACTCCGTGTGGATCGGCGGCTCCATCCTGGCCTCGCTGTCCACCTTCCAGCAGATGTGGATC
AGCAAGCAGGAGTATGACGAGTCCGGCCCCTCCATCGTCCACCGCAAATGCTTCTAGGTCGACGAGCTCA
CTTGTCGCGGCCGCTTTCGAATCTAGAGCCTGCAGTCTCGACAAGCTTGTCGAGAAGTACTAGAGGATCA
TAATCAGCCATACCACATTTGTAGAGGTTTTACTTGCTTTAAAAAACCTCCCACACCTCCCCCTGAACCT
GAAACATAAAATGAATGCAATTGTTGTTGTTAACTTGTTTATTGCAGCTTATAATGGTTACAAATAAAGC
AATAGCATCACAAATTTCACAAATAAAGCATTTTTTTCACTGCATTCTAGTTGTGGTTTGTCCAAACTCA
TCAATGTATCTTATCATGTCTGGATCTGATCACTGCTTGAGCCTAGAAGATCCGGCTGCTAACAAAGCCC
GAAAGGAAGCTGAGTTGGCTGCTGCCACCGCTGAGCAATAACTATCATAACCCCTAGGGTATACCCATCT
AATTGGAACCAGATAAGTGAAATCTAGTTCCAAACTATTTTGTCATTTTTAATTTTCGTATTAGCTTACG
ACGCTACACCCAGTTCCCATCTATTTTGTCACTCTTCCCTAAATAATCCTTAAAAACTCCATTTCCACCC
CTCCCAGTTCCCAACTATTTTGTCCGCCCACA
